>Addgene plasmid #235597 | LsgRNA-MS2 | addgene full sequence | sequence record 467828 | Addgene NGS Result
AGCTCCAGCTTTTGTTCCCTTTAGTGAGGGTTAATTGCGCGCTTGGCGTAATCATGGTCATAGCTGTTTC
CTGTGTGAAATTGTTATCCGCTCACAATTCCACACAACATACGAGCCGGAAGCATAAAGTGTAAAGCCTG
GGGTGCCTAATGAGTGAGCTAACTCACATTAATTGCGTTGCGCTCACTGCCCGCTTTCCAGTCGGGAAAC
CTGTCGTGCCAGCTGCATTAATGAATCGGCCAACGCGCGGGGAGAGGCGGTTTGCGTATTGGGCGCTCTT
CCGCTTCCTCGCTCACTGACTCGCTGCGCTCGGTCGTTCGGCTGCGGCGAGCGGTATCAGCTCACTCAAA
GGCGGTAATACGGTTATCCACAGAATCAGGGGATAACGCAGGAAAGAACATGTGAGCAAAAGGCCAGCAA
AAGGCCAGGAACCGTAAAAAGGCCGCGTTGCTGGCGTTTTTCCATAGGCTCCGCCCCCCTGACGAGCATC
ACAAAAATCGACGCTCAAGTCAGAGGTGGCGAAACCCGACAGGACTATAAAGATACCAGGCGTTTCCCCC
TGGAAGCTCCCTCGTGCGCTCTCCTGTTCCGACCCTGCCGCTTACCGGATACCTGTCCGCCTTTCTCCCT
TCGGGAAGCGTGGCGCTTTCTCATAGCTCACGCTGTAGGTATCTCAGTTCGGTGTAGGTCGTTCGCTCCA
AGCTGGGCTGTGTGCACGAACCCCCCGTTCAGCCCGACCGCTGCGCCTTATCCGGTAACTATCGTCTTGA
GTCCAACCCGGTAAGACACGACTTATCGCCACTGGCAGCAGCCACTGGTAACAGGATTAGCAGAGCGAGG
TATGTAGGCGGTGCTACAGAGTTCTTGAAGTGGTGGCCTAACTACGGCTACACTAGAAGAACAGTATTTG
GTATCTGCGCTCTGCTGAAGCCAGTTACCTTCGGAAAAAGAGTTGGTAGCTCTTGATCCGGCAAACAAAC
CACCGCTGGTAGCGGTGGTTTTTTTGTTTGCAAGCAGCAGATTACGCGCAGAAAAAAAGGATCTCAAGAA
GATCCTTTGATCTTTTCTACGGGGTCTGACGCTCAGTGGAACGAAAACTCACGTTAAGGGATTTTGGTCA
TGAGATTATCAAAAAGGATCTTCACCTAGATCCTTTTAAATTAAAAATGAAGTTTTAAATCAATCTAAAG
TATATATGAGTAAACTTGGTCTGACAGTTACCAATGCTTAATCAGTGAGGCACCTATCTCAGCGATCTGT
CTATTTCGTTCATCCATAGTTGCCTGACTCCCCGTCGTGTAGATAACTACGATACGGGAGGGCTTACCAT
CTGGCCCCAGTGCTGCAATGATACCGCGAGACCCACGCTCACCGGCTCCAGATTTATCAGCAATAAACCA
GCCAGCCGGAAGGGCCGAGCGCAGAAGTGGTCCTGCAACTTTATCCGCCTCCATCCAGTCTATTAATTGT
TGCCGGGAAGCTAGAGTAAGTAGTTCGCCAGTTAATAGTTTGCGCAACGTTGTTGCCATTGCTACAGGCA
TCGTGGTGTCACGCTCGTCGTTTGGTATGGCTTCATTCAGCTCCGGTTCCCAACGATCAAGGCGAGTTAC
ATGATCCCCCATGTTGTGCAAAAAAGCGGTTAGCTCCTTCGGTCCTCCGATCGTTGTCAGAAGTAAGTTG
GCCGCAGTGTTATCACTCATGGTTATGGCAGCACTGCATAATTCTCTTACTGTCATGCCATCCGTAAGAT
GCTTTTCTGTGACTGGTGAGTACTCAACCAAGTCATTCTGAGAATAGTGTATGCGGCGACCGAGTTGCTC
TTGCCCGGCGTCAATACGGGATAATACCGCGCCACATAGCAGAACTTTAAAAGTGCTCATCATTGGAAAA
CGTTCTTCGGGGCGAAAACTCTCAAGGATCTTACCGCTGTTGAGATCCAGTTCGATGTAACCCACTCGTG
CACCCAACTGATCTTCAGCATCTTTTACTTTCACCAGCGTTTCTGGGTGAGCAAAAACAGGAAGGCAAAA
TGCCGCAAAAAAGGGAATAAGGGCGACACGGAAATGTTGAATACTCATACTCTTCCTTTTTCAATATTAT
TGAAGCATTTATCAGGGTTATTGTCTCATGAGCGGATACATATTTGAATGTATTTAGAAAAATAAACAAA
TAGGGGTTCCGCGCACATTTCCCCGAAAAGTGCCACCTAAATTGTAAGCGTTAATATTTTGTTAAAATTC
GCGTTAAATTTTTGTTAAATCAGCTCATTTTTTAACCAATAGGCCGAAATCGGCAAAATCCCTTATAAAT
CAAAAGAATAGACCGAGATAGGGT
[37 nt withheld, positions 2335-2371]
AAAGAACGTGGACTCCAACGTCAAAGG
[49 nt withheld, positions 2399-2447]
T
[91 nt withheld, positions 2449-2539]
G
[124 nt withheld, positions 2541-2664]
CCCATTCGCCATTCAGGCTGCGCAACTGTTGGGAAGGGCGATCGGTGCGGGCCTCTTCGCTATTACGCCA
GCTGGCGAAAGGGGGATGTGCTGCAAGGCGATTAAGTTGGGTAACGCCAGGGTTTTCCCAGTCACGACGT
TGTAAAACGACGGCCAGTGAGCGCGCGTAATACGACTCACTATAGGGCGAATTGGGTACCGAGGGCCTAT
TTCCCATGATTCCTTCATATTTGCATATACGATACAAGGCTGTTAGAGAGATAATTAGAATTAATTTGAC
TGTAAACACAAAGATATTAGTACAAAATACGTGACGTAGAAAGTAATAATTTCTTGGGTAGTTTGCAGTT
TTAAAATTATGTTTTAAAATGGACTATCATATGCTTACCGTAACTTGAAAGTATTTCGATTTCTTGGCTT
TATATATCTTGTGGAAAGGACGAAACACCCGAGACGGGATACCGTCTCTGTTTTAGAGCTAGGCCAACAT
GAGGATCACCCATGTCTGCAGGGCCTAGCAAGTTAAAATAAGGCTAGTCCGTTATCAACTTGGCCAACAT
GAGGATCACCCATGTCTGCAGGGCCAAGTGGCACCGAGTCGGTGCTTTTTTGGATCCAAGCTTGGCGTAA
CTAGATCTTGAGACAAATGGCAGTATTCATCCACAAG
Features (pLannotate 1.2.2; 16 found; start..end, strand, type, name):
     18..36      -  promoter       T3 promoter: promoter for bacteriophage T3 RNA polymerase
     81..97      -  protein_bind   lac operator: The lac repressor binds to the lac operator to inhibit transcription in E. coli. This inhibition can be relieved by adding lactose or isopropyl-β-D-thiogalactopyranoside (IPTG). lac repressor encoded by lacI
    105..135     -  promoter       lac promoter: promoter for the E. coli lac operon
    150..171     -  protein_bind   CAP binding site: CAP binding activates transcription in the presence of cAMP. E. coli catabolite activator protein
    184..276     -  CDS            lacI (fragment): lac repressor; lacI; The lac repressor binds to the lac operator to inhibit transcription in E. coli. This inhibition can be relieved by adding lactose or isopropyl-β-D-thiogalactopyranoside (IPTG).
    459..1047    -  rep_origin     ori: high-copy-number ColE1/pMB1/pBR322/pUC origin of replication
   1218..2078    -  CDS            AmpR: β-lactamase; bla; confers resistance to ampicillin, carbenicillin, and related antibiotics
   2079..2183    -  promoter       AmpR promoter: bla
   2236..2664    -  rep_origin     f1 ori (sequence partly withheld): f1 bacteriophage origin of replication; arrow indicates direction of (+) strand synthesis
   2669..2824    -  CDS            lacZα (fragment): LacZα fragment of β-galactosidase; lacZ fragment
   2832..2850    +  promoter       T7 promoter: promoter for bacteriophage T7 RNA polymerase
   2865..3105    +  promoter       U6 promoter: RNA polymerase III promoter for human U6 snRNA
   3151..3169    +  misc_RNA       MS2 stem loop: stem loop that binds the bacteriophage MS2 coat protein
   3180..3216    +  misc_RNA       gRNA scaffold (fragment): guide RNA scaffold for the Streptococcus pyogenes CRISPR/Cas9 system
   3221..3239    +  misc_RNA       MS2 stem loop: stem loop that binds the bacteriophage MS2 coat protein
   3250..3269    +  misc_RNA       gRNA scaffold (fragment): guide RNA scaffold for the Streptococcus pyogenes CRISPR/Cas9 system
