[The description below was written by a language model from this plasmid's Addgene catalogue record and pLannotate feature annotations shown in this document.]
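Description:
LsgRNA-MS2 is a compact (about 3.3 kb) empty sgRNA cloning backbone for mammalian CRISPR applications, built on a pU6 vector. It is propagated in E. coli as a high-copy plasmid through a ColE1/pUC-type origin and selected with ampicillin via the β-lactamase gene and its native promoter. The remaining bacterial sequences are cloning-vector remnants with no evident role in guide expression: an f1 phage origin, fragments of lacZα and lacI, the lac promoter/operator and CAP site, and T7 and T3 phage promoters on either side of the payload region. No mammalian selection marker or reporter is annotated, so the plasmid appears suited to transient delivery rather than stable selection.

The payload is a human U6 RNA polymerase III promoter driving a modified Streptococcus pyogenes Cas9 guide RNA scaffold. A short gap between the promoter and the scaffold corresponds to the cloning site, where a user-chosen spacer is inserted using BsmBI; the record lists ligation-independent cloning as the method. The scaffold is annotated as fragments because it is interrupted by two MS2 stem loops, which the record places at the tetraloop and stem loop 2. These hairpins bind the bacteriophage MS2 coat protein, so a guide expressed from this vector can recruit MS2-fused effector domains to a Cas9-bound genomic target. This is the arrangement typically used with nuclease-dead Cas9 and transcriptional activators supplied from separate constructs. In line with this, the associated publication concerns using CRISPR activation to rapidly assess gene editing products in human pluripotent stem cells. The record does not specify which Cas9 or MS2-fusion partners are intended for use with it.
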