Addgene plasmid #235597: LsgRNA-MS2
Purpose: (Empty Backbone) sgRNA cloning backbone with MS2 loops at tetraloop and stemloop 2. The cloning site is BsmbI.
Depositing lab: Ting Zhou. Depositing organization: Memorial Sloan-Kettering Cancer Center. Publication: Leveraging CRISPR activation for rapid assessment of gene editing products in human pluripotent stem cells. Wu Y, Zhong A, Evangelisti A, Sidharta M, Danwei H, Studer L, Zhou T. Stem Cell Reports. 2025 Apr 25:102499. doi: 10.1016/j.stemcr.2025.102499. PubMed 40345204.
Backbone
  Vector backbone: pU6
  Vector type: Mammalian Expression, CRISPR
  Promoter: U6
Growth in bacteria
  Bacterial resistance: Ampicillin, 100 μg/mL
  Growth temperature: 37°C
  Growth strain: DH5alpha
  Copy number: High Copy
Gene/Insert
  Cloning method: Ligation Independent Cloning
  Sequencing primers: 5′ GACTATCATATGCTTACCGT
Terms and licenses: Academic/Nonprofit Terms; Industry Terms: Not Available to Industry
Depositor comments: Please visit https://doi.org/10.1101/2024.09.29.615716 for bioRxiv preprint.
How to cite: LsgRNA-MS2 was a gift from Ting Zhou (Addgene plasmid # 235597 ; http://n2t.net/addgene:235597 ; RRID:Addgene_235597)
